>Addgene plasmid #218596 | pJJB207 | addgene full sequence | sequence record 431863 | Addgene NGS Result
CAGTTCGAGTTTATCATTATCAATACTGCCATTTCAAAGAATACGTAAATAATTAATAGTAGTGATTTTC
CTAACTTTATTTAGTCAAAAAATTAGCCTTTTAATTCTGCTGTAACCCGTACATGCCCAAAATAGGGGGC
GGGTTACACAGAATATATAACATCGTAGGTGTCTGGGTGAACAGTTTATTCCTGGCATCCACTAAATATA
ATGGAGCCCGCTTTTTAAGCTGGCATCCAGAAAAAAAAAGAATCCCAGCACCAAAATATTGTTTTCTTCA
CCAACCATCAGTTCATAGGTCCATTCTCTTAGCGCAACTACAGAGAACAGGGGCACAAACAGGCAAAAAA
CGGGCACAACCTCAATGGAGTGATGCAACCTGCCTGGAGTAAATGATGACACAAGGCAATTGACCCACGC
ATGTATCTATCTCATTTTCTTACACCTTCTATTACCTTCTGCTCTCTCTGATTTGGAAAAAGCTGAAAAA
AAAGGTTGAAACCAGTTCCCTGAAATTATTCCCCTACTTGACTAATAAGTATATAAAGACGGTAGGTATT
GATTGTAATTCTGTAAATCTATTTCTTAAACTTCTTAAATTCTACTTTTATAGTTAGTCTTTTTTTTAGT
TTTAAAACACCAAGAACTTAGTTTCGAATAAACACACATAAACAAACAAAAGATCTATGCAGATTTTCGT
TAAAACTTTAACTGGTAAAACAATTACTTTAGAAGTTGAGTCATCTGATACTATCGATAATGTTAAATCT
AAGATCCAGGATAAGGAAGGTATTCCTCCAGATCAACAAAGATTGATTTTCGCAGGTAAGCAGTTGGAGG
ACGGTAGGACTTTGTCTGATTATAACATACAGAAAGAATCTACTTTGCACTTAGTCTTAAGATTAAGGGG
AGGTTATCATGGTTCTGGTGCCTGGTTGTTACCTGTATCATTGGTTAAAAGAAAGACCACATTGGCACCA
AATACTCAAACTGCCTCTCCAAGAGCCTTGGCAGACTCTTTAATGCAGAGATCAGGTTCTTCTAAAGGTG
AAGAATTATTCACTGGTGTTGTCCCAATTTTGGTTGAATTAGATGGTGATGTTAATGGTCACAAATTTTC
TGTCTCCGGTGAAGGTGAAGGTGATGCTACTTACGGTAAATTGACCTTAAAATTGATTTGTACTACTGGT
AAATTGCCAGTTCCATGGCCAACCTTAGTCACTACTTTAGGTTATGGTTTGCAATGTTTTGCTAGATACC
CAGATCATATGAAACAACATGACTTTTTCAAGTCTGCCATGCCAGAAGGTTATGTTCAAGAAAGAACTAT
TTTTTTCAAAGATGACGGTAACTACAAGACCAGAGCTGAAGTCAAGTTTGAAGGTGATACCTTAGTTAAT
AGAATCGAATTAAAAGGTATTGATTTTAAAGAAGGTGGTAACATTTTAGGTCACAAATTGGAATACAACT
ATAACTCTCACAATGTTTACATCACTGCTGACAAACAAAAGAATGGTATCAAAGCTAACTTCAAAATTAG
ACACAACATTGAAGATGGTGGTGTTCAATTAGCTGACCATTATCAACAAAATACTCCAATTGGTGATGGT
CCAGTCTTGTTACCAGACAACCATTACTTATCCTATCAATCTGCCTTATCCAAAGATCCAAACGAAAAGA
GAGATCACATGGTCTTGTTAGAATTTGTTACTGCTGCTGGTATTACCCATGGTATGGATGAATTGTACAA
AGGGTCCTTGGGAAGAGGTAGAAGATCCAAATTGTAAGGATCCTAACTCGAGATAAAGCAATCTTGATGA
GGATAATGATTTTTTTTTGAATATACATAAATACTACCGTTTTTCTGCTAGATTTTGTGATGACGTAAAT
AAGTACATATTACTTTTTAAGCCAAGACAAGATTAAGCATTAACTTTACCCTTTTCTTTCTAAGTTTCAA
TATTAGTTATCACTGTTTAAAAGTTATGGCGAGAACGTCGGCGGTTAAAATATATTACCCTGAACGGCTG
GAAATCTGCTCGTCAGTGGTGCTCACACTGACGAATCATGTACAGATCATACCGATGACTGCCTGGCGAC
TCACAACTAAGCAAGACAGCCGGAACCAGCGCCGGCGAACACCACTGCATATATGGCATATCACAACAGT
CCACGTCTCAAGCAGTTACAGAGATGTTACGAACCACTAGTGCACTGCAGTACACGGTTTCCTTGAAATT
TTTTTGATTCGGTAATCTCCGAACAGAAGGAAGAACGAAGGAAGGAGCACAGACTTAGATTGGTATATAT
ACGCATATGTAGTGTTGAAGAAACATGAAATTGCCCAGTATTCTTAACCCAACTGCACAGAACAAAAACG
TGCAGGAAACGAAGATAAATCATGTCGAAAGCTACATATAAGGAACGTGCTGCTACTCATCCTAGTCCTG
TTGCTGCCAAGCTATTTAATATCATGCACGAAAAGCAAACAAACTTGTGTGCTTCATTGGATGTTCGTAC
CACCAAGGAATTACTGGAGTTAGTTGAAGCATTAGGTCCCAAAATTTGTTTACTAAAAACACATGTGGAT
ATCTTGACTGATTTTTCCATGGAGGGCACAGTTAAGCCGCTAAAGGCATTATCCGCCAAGTACAATTTTT
TACTCTTCGAAGACAGAAAATTTGCTGACATTGGTAATACAGTCAAATTGCAGTACTCTGCGGGTGTATA
CAGAATAGCAGAATGGGCAGACATTACGAATGCACACGGTGTGGTGGGCCCAGGTATTGTTAGCGGTTTG
AAGCAGGCGGCAGAAGAAGTAACAAAGGAACCTAGAGGCCTTTTGATGTTAGCAGAATTGTCATGCAAGG
GCTCCCTATCTACTGGAGAATATACTAAGGGTACTGTTGACATTGCGAAGAGCGACAAAGATTTTGTTAT
CGGCTTTATTGCTCAAAGAGACATGGGTGGAAGAGATGAAGGTTACGATTGGTTGATTATGACACCCGGT
GTGGGTTTAGATGACAAGGGAGATGCATTGGGTCAACAGTATAGAACCGTGGATGATGTGGTTTCTACAG
GATCTGACATTATTATTGTTGGAAGAGGACTATTTGCAAAGGGAAGGGATGCTAAGGTAGAGGGTGAACG
TTACAGAAAAGCAGGCTGGGAAGCATATTTGAGAAGATGCGGCCAGCAAAACTAAAAAACTGTATTATAA
GTAAATGCATGTATACTAAACTCACAAATTAGAGCTTCAATTTAATTATATCAGTTATTACCCGAGTAGA
GCACTTGAATCCACTGCCCCGGGAATCTCGGTCGTAATGATTTCTATAATGACGAAAAAAAAAAAATTGG
AAAGAAAAAGCTTCATGGCCTTTATAAAAAGGAACTATCCAATACCTCGCCAGAACCAAGTAACAGTATT
TTACGGGGCACAAATCAAGAACAATAAGACAGGACTGTAAAGATGGACGCATTGAACTCCAAAGAACAAC
AAGAGTTCCAAAAAGTAGTGGAACAAAAGCAAATGAAGGATTTCATGCGTTTGTACTCTAATCTGGTAGA
AAGATGTTTCACAGACTGTGTCAATGACTTCACAACATCAAAGCTAACCAATAAGGAACAAACATGCATC
ATGAAGTGCTCAGAAAAGTTCTTGAAGCATAGCGAACGTGTAGGGCAGCGTTTCCAAGAACAAAACGCTG
CCTTGGGACAAGGCTTGGGCCGATAAGGTGTACTGGCGTATATATATCTAATTATGTATCTCTGGTGTAG
CCCATTTTTAGCATGTAAATATAAAGACCGAGCGGCCGCGTGTTACAACCAATTAACCAATTCTGATTAG
AAAAACTCATCGAGCATCAAATGAAACTGCAATTTATTCATATCAGGATTATCAATACCATATTTTTGAA
AAAGCCGTTTCTGTAATGAAGGAGAAAACTCACCGAGGCAGTTCCATAGGATGGCAAGATCCTGGTATCG
GTCTGCGATTCCGACTCGTCCAACATCAATACAACCTATTAATTTCCCCTCGTCAAAAATAAGGTTATCA
AGTGAGAAATCACCATGAGTGACGACTGAATCCGGTGAGAATGGCAAAAGCTTATGCATTTCTTTCCAGA
CTTGTTCAACAGGCCAGCCATTACGCTCGTCATCAAAATCACTCGCATCAACCAAACCGTTATTCATTCG
TGATTGCGCCTGAGCGAGGCGAAATACGCGATCGCTGTTAAAAGGACAATTACAAACAGGAATCGAATGC
AACCGGCGCAGGAACACTGCCAGCGCATCAACAATATTTTCACCTGAATCAGGATATTCTTCTAATACCT
GGAATGCTGTTTTCCCGGGGATCGCAGTGGTGAGTAACCATGCATCATCAGGAGTACGGATAAAATGCTT
GATGGTCGGAAGAGGCATAAATTCCGTCAGCCAGTTTAGTCTGACCATCTCATCTGTAACATCATTGGCA
ACGCTACCTTTGCCATGTTTCAGAAACAACTCTGGCGCATCGGGCTTCCCATACAATCGATAGATTGTCG
CACCTGATTGCCCGACATTATCGCGAGCCCATTTATACCCATATAAATCAGCATCCATGTTGGAATTTAA
TCGCGGCCTGGAGCAAGACGTTTCCCGTTGAATATGGCTCATAACACCCCTTGTATTACTGTTTATGTAA
GCAGACAGTTTTATTGTTCATGATGATATATTTTTATCTTGTGCAATGTAACATCAGAGATTTTGAGACA
CAACGTGGCTTTGTTGAATAAATCGAACTTTTGCTGAGTTGAAGGATCAGTCATGACCAAAATCCCTTAA
CGTGAGTTTTCGTTCCACTGAGCGTCAGACCCCGTAGAAAAGATCAAAGGATCTTCTTGAGATCCTTTTT
TTCTGCGCGTAATCTGCTGCTTGCAAACAAAAAAACCACCGCTACCAGCGGTGGTTTGTTTGCCGGATCA
AGAGCTACCAACTCTTTTTCCGAAGGTAACTGGCTTCAGCAGAGCGCAGATACCAAATACTGTTCTTCTA
GTGTAGCCGTAGTTAGGCCACCACTTCAAGAACTCTGTAGCACCGCCTACATACCTCGCTCTGCTAATCC
TGTTACCAGTGGCTGCTGCCAGTGGCGATAAGTCGTGTCTTACCGGGTTGGACTCAAGACGATAGTTACC
GGATAAGGCGCAGCGGTCGGGCTGAACGGGGGGTTCGTGCACACAGCCCAGCTTGGAGCGAACGACCTAC
ACCGAACTGAGATACCTACAGCGTGAGCTATGAGAAAGCGCCACGCTTCCCGAAGGGAGAAAGGCGGACA
GGTATCCGGTAAGCGGCAGGGTCGGAACAGGAGAGCGCACGAGGGAGCTTCCAGGGGGAAACGCCTGGTA
TCTTTATAGTCCTGTCGGGTTTCGCCACCTCTGACTTGAGCGTCGATTTTTGTGATGCTCGTCAGGGGGG
CGGAGCCTATGGAAAAACGCCAGCAACGCGGCCTTTTTACGGTTCCTGGCCTTTTGCTGGCCTTTTGCTC
ACATGTTCTTTCCTGCGTTATCCCCTGATTCTGTGGATAACCGTGCGGCCGCCAATGCTAAATTCGAGTG
AAACACAGGAAGATCAGAAAATCCTCATTTCATCCATATTAACAATAATTTCAAATGTTTATTTGCATTA
TTTGAAACTAGGCAAGACAAGCAACGAAACGTTTTTGAAAATTTTGAGTATTTTCAATAAATTTGTAGAG
GACTCAGATATTGAAAAAAAGCTACAGCAATTAATACTTGATAAGAAGAGTATTGAGAAGGGCAACGGTT
CATCATCTCATGGATCTGCACATGAACAAACACCAGAGTCAAACGACGTTGAAATTGAGGCTACTGCGCC
AATTGATGACAATACAGACGATGATAACAAACCGAAGTTATCTGATGTAGAAAAGGATTAAAGATGCTAA
GAGATAGTGATGATATTTCATAAATAATGTAATTCTATATATGTTAATTACCTTTTTTGCGAGGCATATT
TATGGTGAAGGATAAGTTTTGACCATCAAAGAAGGTTAATGTGGCTGTGGTTTCAGGGTCCATAAAGCCC
ACATGGATAACATTACCCCTGAATTCGCATCTAGACTGATGAGACGTGGTAGAGCCACAAACAGCCGGTA
CAAGCAACGATCTCCAGGACCATCTGAATCATGCGCGGATGACACGAACTCACGACGGCGATCACAGACA
TTAACCCACAGTACAGACACTGCGACAACGTGGCAATTCGTCGCAATACAACG
Features (pLannotate 1.2.2; 9 found; start..end, strand, type, name):
     14..680     +  promoter       GAP promoter: S. cerevisiae TDH3; promoter for glyceraldehyde-3-phosphate dehydrogenase
    687..914     +  CDS            UBIQ_COPCO: Experimental evidence at protein level: Swiss-Prot protein existence level 1. Ubiquitin exists either covalently attached to another protein, or free (unanchored). When covalently bound, it is conjugated to target proteins via an isopeptide bond either as a monomer (monoubiquitin), a polymer linked via different Lys residues of the ubiquitin (polyubiquitin chains) or a linear polymer linked via the initiator Met of the ubiquitin (linear polyubiquitin chains). Polyubiquitin chains, when attached to a target protein, have different functions depending on the Lys residue of the ubiquitin that is
   1041..1751    +  CDS            Venus: Venus is a basic (constitutively fluorescent) yellow fluorescent protein published in 2002, derived from Aequorea victoria. It is reported to be a rapidly-maturing weak dimer with moderate acid sensitivity.
   2225..2401    +  promoter       URA3 promoter (fragment): S. cerevisiae URA3
   2402..3205    +  CDS            URA3: orotidine-5'-phosphate decarboxylase, required for uracil biosynthesis; S. cerevisiae URA3; yeast auxotrophic marker, counterselectable with 5-fluoroorotic acid (5-FOA)
   3473..3733    +  CDS            TIM9: TIM9_YEAST - Experimental evidence at protein level: Swiss-Prot protein existence level 1. Mitochondrial intermembrane chaperone that participates in the import and insertion of multi-pass transmembrane proteins into the mitochondrial inner membrane. Also required for the transfer of beta- barrel precursors from the TOM complex to the sorting and assembly machinery (SAM complex) of the outer membrane. Acts as a chaperone-like protein that protects the hydrophobic precursors from aggregation and guide them through the mitochondrial intermembrane space. Compared to TIM10, it may have a strong st
   3847..4662    -  CDS            KanR: aminoglycoside phosphotransferase; aph(3')-Ia; confers resistance to kanamycin in bacteria or G418 (Geneticin®) in eukaryotes
   4887..5475    +  rep_origin     ori: high-copy-number ColE1/pMB1/pBR322/pUC origin of replication
   5582..5938    +  CDS            GEA2 (fragment): GEA2_YEAST - Experimental evidence at protein level: Swiss-Prot protein existence level 1. Activates the ARF proteins by exchanging bound GDP for free GTP. Plays a role in maintaining mitochondrial morphology (PubMed:25190516). From Saccharomyces cerevisiae (strain ATCC 204508 / S288c) (Baker's yeast).
