[The description below was written by a language model from this plasmid's Addgene catalogue record and pLannotate feature annotations shown in this document.]
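Description:
pJJB207 is a yeast integrating expression plasmid built by Golden Gate assembly on the in-house TMP138 backbone. In E. coli it is maintained at high copy from a ColE1/pUC-type origin under kanamycin selection (aph(3')-Ia). The feature table shows no yeast replication origin (neither 2μ nor CEN/ARS). This fits the depositor's note that the construct is integrated into the URA3 locus of S. cerevisiae. A URA3 marker with its own promoter fragment allows selection on uracil-deficient medium. The annotated TIM9 and partial GEA2 sequences, which sit on either side of the bacterial KanR and origin segment, are probably genomic sequences from the URA3 neighbourhood that serve as homology arms for integration, although the record does not label them as such.

The payload is a single expression cassette driven by the strong constitutive TDH3 (GAP) promoter. It encodes an N-terminal ubiquitin moiety as part of the "UbiY" degradation tag, followed by the yellow fluorescent protein Venus, with a C-terminal enhanced peroxisomal targeting signal type 1 (ePTS1). ePTS1 is listed in the catalogue fields but is too short to be annotated in the table. No terminator is annotated either. Ubiquitin fusions of this kind are typically cleaved after translation to expose a chosen destabilising N-terminal residue, presumably tyrosine given the tag's name, which marks the protein for cytosolic proteasomal degradation.

Because the reporter carries both a degron and a peroxisomal import signal, YFP that is imported into the peroxisome should be protected from degradation, while YFP left in the cytosol is degraded. Fluorescence would therefore serve as a readout of peroxisomal import. The depositor describes the construct as expressing the components of this degron assay, used in work on increasing peroxisome capacity to compartmentalise multienzyme pathways.
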