Addgene plasmid #218596: pJJB207
Purpose: Express degron assay: Degradation tag-YFP-ePTS1
Depositing lab: John Dueber. Depositing organization: University of California, Berkeley. Publication: ML-enhanced peroxisome capacity enables compartmentalization of multienzyme pathway. Baker JJ, Shi J, Wang S, Mujica EM, Bianco S, Capponi S, Dueber JE. Nat Chem Biol. 2024 Oct 14. doi: 10.1038/s41589-024-01759-2. PubMed 39402374.
Backbone
  Vector backbone: TMP138
  Backbone manufacturer: Internal
  Vector type: Yeast Expression
  Selectable markers: URA3 ; YFP
Growth in bacteria
  Bacterial resistance: Kanamycin, 50 μg/mL
  Growth temperature: 37°C
  Growth strain: DH5alpha
  Copy number: High Copy
Gene/Insert
  Gene/Insert name: YFP
  Species: S. cerevisiae (budding yeast)
  Tag / fusion protein: UbiY degradation tag (N terminal on insert); ePTS1 (C terminal on insert)
  Cloning method: Golden Gate
Terms and licenses: Academic/Nonprofit Terms; Industry Terms: Not Available to Industry
Depositor comments: Expresses the components for the degron assay: UbiY(N-terminal degradation tag)-YFP-ePTS1, directing the YFP to the peroxisome. Integrated into the URA3 locus.
How to cite: pJJB207 was a gift from John Dueber (Addgene plasmid # 218596 ; http://n2t.net/addgene:218596 ; RRID:Addgene_218596)
